Addgene plasmid #129030: pSpdCas9-huTET1CD-T2A-mCherry(PX458)-SghuTSDR-2
Purpose: targeted DNA demethylation_human_TSDR, expression of dCas9-huTET1CD-T2A-mCherry and sgRNA2 targeting human TSDR
Depositing lab: Julia K Polansky. Depositing organization: Charite Universitaetsmedizin Berlin. Publication: Targeted De-Methylation of the FOXP3-TSDR Is Sufficient to Induce Physiological FOXP3 Expression but Not a Functional Treg Phenotype. Kressler C, Gasparoni G, Nordstrom K, Hamo D, Salhab A, Dimitropoulos C, Tierling S, Reinke P, Volk HD, Walter J, Hamann A, Polansky JK. Front Immunol. 2021 Jan 7;11:609891. doi: 10.3389/fimmu.2020.609891. eCollection 2020. PubMed 33488615.
Backbone
  Vector backbone: PX458
  Backbone manufacturer: Feng Zhang (Addgene plasmid # 48138)
  Vector type: Mammalian Expression
Growth in bacteria
  Bacterial resistance: Ampicillin, 100 μg/mL
  Growth temperature: 37°C
  Growth strain: DH5alpha
  Copy number: Unknown
Gene/Insert
  Gene/Insert name: dCas9-huTET1CD, SgRNA2 (huTSDR) (alt name: dCas9-huTET1CD-T2A-mCherry)
  gRNA/shRNA sequence: TTATACTATTTGAAGACCCC
  Species: Synthetic
  Mutation: dCas9 (D10A;H840A)
  Promoter: CbH (for dCas9-huTET1CD-T2A-EGFP) U6 (for sgRNA)
  Tag / fusion protein: HA-Tag, NLS (N terminal on insert); T2A-mCherry (C terminal on backbone)
  Cloning method: Restriction Enzyme; 5′ cloning site Unknown (unknown if destroyed); 3′ cloning site Unknown (unknown if destroyed)
  Sequencing primers: 5′ SgRNA-cloning-site: hU6-F (GAGGGCCTATTTCCCATGATT)
Resource information
  A portion of this plasmid was derived from a plasmid made by: mCherry (BbsI removed) from Nicola Patron (Addgene plasmid # 50316); HA tag-NLS-dCas9 from Rudolf Jaenisch (Addgene plasmid # 48223); huTET1CD from Keith Joung (Addgene plasmid # 49236)
Terms and licenses: Academic/Nonprofit Terms; Industry Terms: Not Available to Industry
How to cite: pSpdCas9-huTET1CD-T2A-mCherry(PX458)-SghuTSDR-2 was a gift from Julia K Polansky (Addgene plasmid # 129030 ; http://n2t.net/addgene:129030 ; RRID:Addgene_129030)
