[The description below was written by a language model from this plasmid's Addgene catalogue record and pLannotate feature annotations shown in this document.]
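Description:
pSpdCas9-huTET1CD-T2A-mCherry(PX458)-SghuTSDR-2 is an all-in-one mammalian expression plasmid for targeted DNA demethylation, built on the PX458 CRISPR backbone. It is propagated in E. coli through a high-copy ColE1/pUC-type origin with ampicillin selection (AmpR under its own bla promoter). It also retains the backbone's f1/M13 phage origin and a single AAV2 ITR remnant downstream of the expression cassette. With only one ITR annotated, nothing in the record indicates use as an AAV packaging vector.

Two transcription units sit in tandem. A human U6 Pol III promoter drives a single guide RNA made up of a spacer ("sgRNA2") directed at the human TSDR, the Treg-specific demethylated region of FOXP3, joined to the S. pyogenes gRNA scaffold. Downstream, the CBh hybrid promoter (CMV enhancer, chicken β-actin promoter and hybrid intron) expresses an HA-tagged, NLS-bearing, catalytically dead SpCas9 (D10A; H840A). This dCas9 is fused at its C-terminus to the catalytic domain of human TET1, the dioxygenase that oxidises 5-methylcytosine to begin active demethylation. Nucleoplasmin NLS fragments are annotated on either side of the TET1 portion. A T2A self-cleaving peptide then links mCherry, so transfected cells can be identified or sorted by red fluorescence, and a bGH polyadenylation signal terminates the transcript. The promoter field mentions EGFP, but the name and both feature tables show mCherry.

The guide brings dCas9-TET1CD to the TSDR without cutting DNA, allowing tests of whether local demethylation induces FOXP3 expression. The depositor and sequenced records differ slightly in length (11,407 versus 11,355 nt) but share the same feature layout.
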