Features (pLannotate 1.2.2; 21 found; start..end, strand, type, name):
      1..241     +  promoter       U6 promoter: RNA polymerase III promoter for human U6 snRNA
    271..346     +  misc_RNA       gRNA scaffold: guide RNA scaffold for the Streptococcus pyogenes CRISPR/Cas9 system
    353..396     +  misc_RNA       gRNA scaffold (fragment): guide RNA scaffold for the Streptococcus pyogenes CRISPR/Cas9 system
    443..728     +  enhancer       CMV enhancer: human cytomegalovirus immediate early enhancer; contains an 18-bp deletion relative to the standard CMV enhancer
    730..1007    +  promoter       chicken β-actin promoter: No description available
   1008..1236    +  intron         hybrid intron: hybrid between chicken β-actin (CBA) and minute virus of mice (MMV) introns (Gray et al., 2011)
   1257..1284    +  CDS            3xHA (fragment): three tandem HA epitope tags
   1317..5417    +  CDS            Cas9: Cas9 (Csn1) endonuclease from the Streptococcus pyogenes Type II CRISPR/Cas system generates RNA-guided double strand breaks in DNA
   5418..5451    +  CDS            nucleoplasmin NLS (fragment): bipartite nuclear localization signal from nucleoplasmin
   5463..7616    +  CDS            TET1 (fragment): TET1_HUMAN - Also known as CXXC6, KIAA1676, LCX. Experimental evidence at protein level: Swiss-Prot protein existence level 1. Dioxygenase that catalyzes the conversion of the modified genomic base 5-methylcytosine (5mC) into 5-hydroxymethylcytosine (5hmC) and plays a key role in active DNA demethylation. Also mediates subsequent conversion of 5hmC into 5-formylcytosine (5fC), and conversion of 5fC to 5-carboxylcytosine (5caC). Conversion of 5mC into 5hmC, 5fC and 5caC probably constitutes the first step in cytosine demethylation. Methylation at the C5 position of cytosine bases is an epigenet
   7619..7643    +  CDS            nucleoplasmin NLS (fragment): bipartite nuclear localization signal from nucleoplasmin
   7713..8419    +  CDS            mCherry (fragment): monomeric derivative of DsRed fluorescent protein (Shaner et al., 2004) mammalian codon-optimized
   8454..8565    +  polyA_signal   bGH poly(A) signal: bovine growth hormone polyadenylation signal
   8670..8810    +  repeat_region  AAV2 ITR: inverted terminal repeat of adeno-associated virus serotype 2 inverted
   8815..8866    -  misc_feature   bom (fragment): basis of mobility region from pBR322
   8885..9265    +  rep_origin     M13 ori (sequence partly withheld): M13 bacteriophage origin of replication; arrow indicates direction of (+) strand synthesis
   9341..9390    -  misc_feature   bom (fragment): basis of mobility region from pBR322
   9492..9527    -  CDS            rop (fragment): Rop protein, which maintains plasmids at low copy number; rop
   9622..9726    +  promoter       AmpR promoter: bla
   9727..10587   +  CDS            AmpR: β-lactamase; bla; confers resistance to ampicillin, carbenicillin, and related antibiotics
  10758..11346   +  rep_origin     ori: high-copy-number ColE1/pMB1/pBR322/pUC origin of replication
>Addgene plasmid #129030 | pSpdCas9-huTET1CD-T2A-mCherry(PX458)-SghuTSDR-2 | depositor full sequence | sequence record 247376 | pSpdCas9-huTET1CD-T2A-mCherry(PX458)-SghuTSDR-2 sequence 11407 bps
GAGGGCCTATTTCCCATGATTCCTTCATATTTGCATATACGATACAAGGCTGTTAGAGAGATAATTGGAA
TTAATTTGACTGTAAACACAAAGATATTAGTACAAAATACGTGACGTAGAAAGTAATAATTTCTTGGGTA
GTTTGCAGTTTTAAAATTATGTTTTAAAATGGACTATCATATGCTTACCGTAACTTGAAAGTATTTCGAT
TTCTTGGCTTTATATATCTTGTGGAAAGGACGAAACACCGTTATACTATTTGAAGACCCCGTTTTAGAGC
TAGAAATAGCAAGTTAAAATAAGGCTAGTCCGTTATCAACTTGAAAAAGTGGCACCGAGTCGGTGCTTTT
TTGTTTTAGAGCTAGAAATAGCAAGTTAAAATAAGGCTAGTCCGTTTTTAGCGCGTGCGCCAATTCTGCA
GACAAATGGCTCTAGAGGTACCCGTTACATAACTTACGGTAAATGGCCCGCCTGGCTGACCGCCCAACGA
CCCCCGCCCATTGACGTCAATAGTAACGCCAATAGGGACTTTCCATTGACGTCAATGGGTGGAGTATTTA
CGGTAAACTGCCCACTTGGCAGTACATCAAGTGTATCATATGCCAAGTACGCCCCCTATTGACGTCAATG
ACGGTAAATGGCCCGCCTGGCATTGTGCCCAGTACATGACCTTATGGGACTTTCCTACTTGGCAGTACAT
CTACGTATTAGTCATCGCTATTACCATGGTCGAGGTGAGCCCCACGTTCTGCTTCACTCTCCCCATCTCC
CCCCCCTCCCCACCCCCAATTTTGTATTTATTTATTTTTTAATTATTTTGTGCAGCGATGGGGGCGGGGG
GGGGGGGGGGGCGCGCGCCAGGCGGGGCGGGGCGGGGCGAGGGGCGGGGCGGGGCGAGGCGGAGAGGTGC
GGCGGCAGCCAATCAGAGCGGCGCGCTCCGAAAGTTTCCTTTTATGGCGAGGCGGCGGCGGCGGCGGCCC
TATAAAAAGCGAAGCGCGCGGCGGGCGGGAGTCGCTGCGACGCTGCCTTCGCCCCGTGCCCCGCTCCGCC
GCCGCCTCGCGCCGCCCGCCCCGGCTCTGACTGACCGCGTTACTCCCACAGGTGAGCGGGCGGGACGGCC
CTTCTCCTCCGGGCTGTAATTAGCTGAGCAAGAGGTAAGGGTTTAAGGGATGGTTGGTTGGTGGGGTATT
AATGTTTAATTACCTGGAGCACCTGCCTGAAATCACTTTTTTTCAGGTTGGACCGGTGCCACCATGTACC
CATACGATGTTCCAGATTACGCTTCGCCGAAGAAAAAGCGCAAGGTCGAAGCGTCCGACAAGAAGTACAG
CATCGGCCTGGCCATCGGCACCAACTCTGTGGGCTGGGCCGTGATCACCGACGAGTACAAGGTGCCCAGC
AAGAAATTCAAGGTGCTGGGCAACACCGACCGGCACAGCATCAAGAAGAACCTGATCGGAGCCCTGCTGT
TCGACAGCGGCGAAACAGCCGAGGCCACCCGGCTGAAGAGAACCGCCAGAAGAAGATACACCAGACGGAA
GAACCGGATCTGCTATCTGCAAGAGATCTTCAGCAACGAGATGGCCAAGGTGGACGACAGCTTCTTCCAC
AGACTGGAAGAGTCCTTCCTGGTGGAAGAGGATAAGAAGCACGAGCGGCACCCCATCTTCGGCAACATCG
TGGACGAGGTGGCCTACCACGAGAAGTACCCCACCATCTACCACCTGAGAAAGAAACTGGTGGACAGCAC
CGACAAGGCCGACCTGCGGCTGATCTATCTGGCCCTGGCCCACATGATCAAGTTCCGGGGCCACTTCCTG
ATCGAGGGCGACCTGAACCCCGACAACAGCGACGTGGACAAGCTGTTCATCCAGCTGGTGCAGACCTACA
ACCAGCTGTTCGAGGAAAACCCCATCAACGCCAGCGGCGTGGACGCCAAGGCCATCCTGTCTGCCAGACT
GAGCAAGAGCAGACGGCTGGAAAATCTGATCGCCCAGCTGCCCGGCGAGAAGAAGAATGGCCTGTTCGGC
AACCTGATTGCCCTGAGCCTGGGCCTGACCCCCAACTTCAAGAGCAACTTCGACCTGGCCGAGGATGCCA
AACTGCAGCTGAGCAAGGACACCTACGACGACGACCTGGACAACCTGCTGGCCCAGATCGGCGACCAGTA
CGCCGACCTGTTTCTGGCCGCCAAGAACCTGTCCGACGCCATCCTGCTGAGCGACATCCTGAGAGTGAAC
ACCGAGATCACCAAGGCCCCCCTGAGCGCCTCTATGATCAAGAGATACGACGAGCACCACCAGGACCTGA
CCCTGCTGAAAGCTCTCGTGCGGCAGCAGCTGCCTGAGAAGTACAAAGAGATTTTCTTCGACCAGAGCAA
GAACGGCTACGCCGGCTACATTGACGGCGGAGCCAGCCAGGAAGAGTTCTACAAGTTCATCAAGCCCATC
CTGGAAAAGATGGACGGCACCGAGGAACTGCTCGTGAAGCTGAACAGAGAGGACCTGCTGCGGAAGCAGC
GGACCTTCGACAACGGCAGCATCCCCCACCAGATCCACCTGGGAGAGCTGCACGCCATTCTGCGGCGGCA
GGAAGATTTTTACCCATTCCTGAAGGACAACCGGGAAAAGATCGAGAAGATCCTGACCTTCCGCATCCCC
TACTACGTGGGCCCTCTGGCCAGGGGAAACAGCAGATTCGCCTGGATGACCAGAAAGAGCGAGGAAACCA
TCACCCCCTGGAACTTCGAGGAAGTGGTGGACAAGGGCGCTTCCGCCCAGAGCTTCATCGAGCGGATGAC
CAACTTCGATAAGAACCTGCCCAACGAGAAGGTGCTGCCCAAGCACAGCCTGCTGTACGAGTACTTCACC
GTGTATAACGAGCTGACCAAAGTGAAATACGTGACCGAGGGAATGAGAAAGCCCGCCTTCCTGAGCGGCG
AGCAGAAAAAGGCCATCGTGGACCTGCTGTTCAAGACCAACCGGAAAGTGACCGTGAAGCAGCTGAAAGA
GGACTACTTCAAGAAAATCGAGTGCTTCGACTCCGTGGAAATCTCCGGCGTGGAAGATCGGTTCAACGCC
TCCCTGGGCACATACCACGATCTGCTGAAAATTATCAAGGACAAGGACTTCCTGGACAATGAGGAAAACG
AGGACATTCTGGAAGATATCGTGCTGACCCTGACACTGTTTGAGGACAGAGAGATGATCGAGGAACGGCT
GAAAACCTATGCCCACCTGTTCGACGACAAAGTGATGAAGCAGCTGAAGCGGCGGAGATACACCGGCTGG
GGCAGGCTGAGCCGGAAGCTGATCAACGGCATCCGGGACAAGCAGTCCGGCAAGACAATCCTGGATTTCC
TGAAGTCCGACGGCTTCGCCAACAGAAACTTCATGCAGCTGATCCACGACGACAGCCTGACCTTTAAAGA
GGACATCCAGAAAGCCCAGGTGTCCGGCCAGGGCGATAGCCTGCACGAGCACATTGCCAATCTGGCCGGC
AGCCCCGCCATTAAGAAGGGCATCCTGCAGACAGTGAAGGTGGTGGACGAGCTCGTGAAAGTGATGGGCC
GGCACAAGCCCGAGAACATCGTGATCGAAATGGCCAGAGAGAACCAGACCACCCAGAAGGGACAGAAGAA
CAGCCGCGAGAGAATGAAGCGGATCGAAGAGGGCATCAAAGAGCTGGGCAGCCAGATCCTGAAAGAACAC
CCCGTGGAAAACACCCAGCTGCAGAACGAGAAGCTGTACCTGTACTACCTGCAGAATGGGCGGGATATGT
ACGTGGACCAGGAACTGGACATCAACCGGCTGTCCGACTACGATGTGGACGCCATCGTGCCTCAGAGCTT
TCTGAAGGACGACTCCATCGACAACAAGGTGCTGACCAGAAGCGACAAGAACCGGGGCAAGAGCGACAAC
GTGCCCTCCGAAGAGGTCGTGAAGAAGATGAAGAACTACTGGCGGCAGCTGCTGAACGCCAAGCTGATTA
CCCAGAGAAAGTTCGACAATCTGACCAAGGCCGAGAGAGGCGGCCTGAGCGAACTGGATAAGGCCGGCTT
CATCAAGAGACAGCTGGTGGAAACCCGGCAGATCACAAAGCACGTGGCACAGATCCTGGACTCCCGGATG
AACACTAAGTACGACGAGAATGACAAGCTGATCCGGGAAGTGAAAGTGATCACCCTGAAGTCCAAGCTGG
TGTCCGATTTCCGGAAGGATTTCCAGTTTTACAAAGTGCGCGAGATCAACAACTACCACCACGCCCACGA
CGCCTACCTGAACGCCGTCGTGGGAACCGCCCTGATCAAAAAGTACCCTAAGCTGGAAAGCGAGTTCGTG
TACGGCGACTACAAGGTGTACGACGTGCGGAAGATGATCGCCAAGAGCGAGCAGGAAATCGGCAAGGCTA
CCGCCAAGTACTTCTTCTACAGCAACATCATGAACTTTTTCAAGACCGAGATTACCCTGGCCAACGGCGA
GATCCGGAAGCGGCCTCTGATCGAGACAAACGGCGAAACCGGGGAGATCGTGTGGGATAAGGGCCGGGAT
TTTGCCACCGTGCGGAAAGTGCTGAGCATGCCCCAAGTGAATATCGTGAAAAAGACCGAGGTGCAGACAG
GCGGCTTCAGCAAAGAGTCTATCCTGCCCAAGAGGAACAGCGATAAGCTGATCGCCAGAAAGAAGGACTG
GGACCCTAAGAAGTACGGCGGCTTCGACAGCCCCACCGTGGCCTATTCTGTGCTGGTGGTGGCCAAAGTG
GAAAAGGGCAAGTCCAAGAAACTGAAGAGTGTGAAAGAGCTGCTGGGGATCACCATCATGGAAAGAAGCA
GCTTCGAGAAGAATCCCATCGACTTTCTGGAAGCCAAGGGCTACAAAGAAGTGAAAAAGGACCTGATCAT
CAAGCTGCCTAAGTACTCCCTGTTCGAGCTGGAAAACGGCCGGAAGAGAATGCTGGCCTCTGCCGGCGAA
CTGCAGAAGGGAAACGAACTGGCCCTGCCCTCCAAATATGTGAACTTCCTGTACCTGGCCAGCCACTATG
AGAAGCTGAAGGGCTCCCCCGAGGATAATGAGCAGAAACAGCTGTTTGTGGAACAGCACAAGCACTACCT
GGACGAGATCATCGAGCAGATCAGCGAGTTCTCCAAGAGAGTGATCCTGGCCGACGCTAATCTGGACAAA
GTGCTGTCCGCCTACAACAAGCACCGGGATAAGCCCATCAGAGAGCAGGCCGAGAATATCATCCACCTGT
TTACCCTGACCAATCTGGGAGCCCCTGCCGCCTTCAAGTACTTTGACACCACCATCGACCGGAAGAGGTA
CACCAGCACCAAAGAGGTGCTGGACGCCACCCTGATCCACCAGAGCATCACCGGCCTGTACGAGACACGG
ATCGACCTGTCTCAGCTGGGAGGCGACAAAAGGCCGGCGGCCACGAAAAAGGCCGGCCAGGGAGGAGGAT
CCCTGCCCACCTGCAGCTGTCTTGATCGAGTTATACAAAAAGACAAAGGCCCATATTATACACACCTTGG
GGCAGGACCAAGTGTTGCTGCTGTCAGGGAAATCATGGAGAATAGGTATGGTCAAAAAGGAAACGCAATA
AGGATAGAAATAGTAGTGTACACCGGTAAAGAAGGGAAAAGCTCTCATGGGTGTCCAATTGCTAAGTGGG
TTTTAAGAAGAAGCAGTGATGAAGAAAAAGTTCTTTGTTTGGTCCGGCAGCGTACAGGCCACCACTGTCC
AACTGCTGTGATGGTGGTGCTCATCATGGTGTGGGATGGCATCCCTCTTCCAATGGCCGACCGGCTATAC
ACAGAGCTCACAGAGAATCTAAAGTCATACAATGGGCACCCTACCGACAGAAGATGCACCCTCAATGAAA
ATCGTACCTGTACATGTCAAGGAATTGATCCAGAGACTTGTGGAGCTTCATTCTCTTTTGGCTGTTCATG
GAGTATGTACTTTAATGGCTGTAAGTTTGGTAGAAGCCCAAGCCCCAGAAGATTTAGAATTGATCCAAGC
TCTCCCTTACATGAAAAAAACCTTGAAGATAACTTACAGAGTTTGGCTACACGATTAGCTCCAATTTATA
AGCAGTATGCTCCAGTAGCTTACCAAAATCAGGTGGAATATGAAAATGTTGCCCGAGAATGTCGGCTTGG
CAGCAAGGAAGGTCGACCCTTCTCTGGGGTCACTGCTTGCCTGGACTTCTGTGCTCATCCCCACAGGGAC
ATTCACAACATGAATAATGGAAGCACTGTGGTTTGTACCTTAACTCGAGAAGATAACCGCTCTTTGGGTG
TTATTCCTCAAGATGAGCAGCTCCATGTGCTACCTCTTTATAAGCTTTCAGACACAGATGAGTTTGGCTC
CAAGGAAGGAATGGAAGCCAAGATCAAATCTGGGGCCATCGAGGTCCTGGCACCCCGCCGCAAAAAAAGA
ACGTGTTTCACTCAGCCTGTTCCCCGTTCTGGAAAGAAGAGGGCTGCGATGATGACAGAGGTTCTTGCAC
ATAAGATAAGGGCAGTGGAAAAGAAACCTATTCCCCGAATCAAGCGGAAGAATAACTCAACAACAACAAA
CAACAGTAAGCCTTCGTCACTGCCAACCTTAGGGAGTAACACTGAGACCGTGCAACCTGAAGTAAAAAGT
GAAACCGAACCCCATTTTATCTTAAAAAGTTCAGACAACACTAAAACTTATTCGCTGATGCCATCCGCTC
CTCACCCAGTGAAAGAGGCATCTCCAGGCTTCTCCTGGTCCCCGAAGACTGCTTCAGCCACACCAGCTCC
ACTGAAGAATGACGCAACAGCCTCATGCGGGTTTTCAGAAAGAAGCAGCACTCCCCACTGTACGATGCCT
TCGGGAAGACTCAGTGGTGCCAATGCTGCAGCTGCTGATGGCCCTGGCATTTCACAGCTTGGCGAAGTGG
CTCCTCTCCCCACCCTGTCTGCTCCTGTGATGGAGCCCCTCATTAATTCTGAGCCTTCCACTGGTGTGAC
TGAGCCGCTAACGCCTCATCAGCCAAACCACCAGCCCTCCTTCCTCACCTCTCCTCAAGACCTTGCCTCT
TCTCCAATGGAAGAAGATGAGCAGCATTCTGAAGCAGATGAGCCTCCATCAGACGAACCCCTATCTGATG
ACCCCCTGTCACCTGCTGAGGAGAAATTGCCCCACATTGATGAGTATTGGTCAGACAGTGAGCACATCTT
TTTGGATGCAAATATTGGTGGGGTGGCCATCGCACCTGCTCACGGCTCGGTTTTGATTGAGTGTGCCCGG
CGAGAGCTGCACGCTACCACTCCTGTTGAGCACCCCAACCGTAATCATCCAACCCGCCTCTCCCTTGTCT
TTTACCAGCACAAAAACCTAAATAAGCCCCAACATGGTTTTGAACTAAACAAGATTAAGTTTGAGGCTAA
AGAAGCTAAGAATAAGAAAATGAAGGCCTCAGAGCAAAAAGACCAGGCAGCTAATGAAGGTCCAGAACAG
TCCTCTGAAGTAAATGAATTGAACCAAATTCCTTCTCATAAAGCATTAACATTAACCCATGACAATGTTG
TCACCGTGTCCCCTTATGCTCTCACACACGTTGCGGGGCCCTATAACCATTGGGTCATGGCCGGCCAGGC
AAAAAAGAAAAAGGAATTCGGCAGTGGAGAGGGCAGAGGAAGTCTGCTAACATGCGGTGACGTCGAGGAG
AATCCTGGCCCAGTGAGCAAGGGCGAGGAGGATAACATGGCCATCATCAAGGAGTTCATGCGCTTCAAGG
TGCACATGGAGGGCTCCGTGAACGGCCACGAGTTCGAGATCGAGGGCGAGGGCGAGGGCCGCCCCTACGA
GGGCACCCAGACCGCCAAGCTGAAGGTGACCAAGGGTGGCCCCCTGCCCTTCGCCTGGGACATCCTGTCC
CCTCAGTTCATGTACGGCTCCAAGGCCTACGTGAAGCACCCCGCCGACATCCCCGACTACTTGAAGCTGT
CCTTCCCCGAGGGCTTCAAGTGGGAGCGCGTGATGAACTTCGAGGACGGCGGCGTGGTGACCGTGACCCA
GGACTCCTCCCTGCAGGACGGCGAGTTCATCTACAAGGTGAAGCTGCGCGGCACCAACTTCCCCTCCGAC
GGCCCCGTAATGCAGAAGAAAACCATGGGCTGGGAGGCCTCCTCCGAGCGGATGTACCCCGAGGACGGCG
CCCTGAAGGGCGAGATCAAGCAGAGGCTGAAGCTGAAGGACGGCGGCCACTACGACGCTGAGGTCAAGAC
CACCTACAAGGCCAAGAAGCCCGTGCAGCTGCCCGGCGCCTACAACGTCAACATCAAGTTGGACATCACC
TCCCACAACGAGGACTACACCATCGTGGAACAGTACGAACGCGCCGAGGGCCGCCACTCCACCGGCGGCA
TGGACGAGCTGTACAAGTAAGAATTCTAACTAGAGCTCGCTGATCAGCCTCGACTGTGCCTTCTAGTTGC
CAGCCATCTGTTGTTTGCCCCTCCCCCGTGCCTTCCTTGACCCTGGAAGGTGCCACTCCCACTGTCCTTT
CCTAATAAAATGAGGAAATTGCATCGCATTGTCTGAGTAGGTGTCATTCTATTCTGGGGGGTGGGGTGGG
GCAGGACAGCAAGGGGGAGGATTGGGAAGAGAATAGCAGGCATGCTGGGGAGCGGCCGCAGGAACCCCTA
GTGATGGAGTTGGCCACTCCCTCTCTGCGCGCTCGCTCGCTCACTGAGGCCGGGCGACCAAAGGTCGCCC
GACGCCCGGGCTTTGCCCGGGCGGCCTCAGTGAGCGAGCGAGCGCGCAGCTGCCTGCAGGGGCGCCTGAT
GCGGTATTTTCTCCTTACGCATCTGTGCGGTATTTCACACCGCATA
[142 nt withheld, positions 8867-9008]
C
[141 nt withheld, positions 9010-9150]
CCTTTGACGTTGGAGTCCACGTTCTTT
[37 nt withheld, positions 9178-9214]
ACCCTATCTCGGGCTATTCTTTTGATTTATAAGGGATTTTGCCGATTTCGGCCTATTGGTTAAAAAATGA
GCTGATTTAACAAAAATTTAACGCGAATTTTAACAAAATATTAACGTTTACAATTTTATGGTGCACTCTC
AGTACAATCTGCTCTGATGCCGCATAGTTAAGCCAGCCCCGACACCCGCCAACACCCGCTGACGCGCCCT
GACGGGCTTGTCTGCTCCCGGCATCCGCTTACAGACAAGCTGTGACCGTCTCCGGGAGCTGCATGTGTCA
GAGGTTTTCACCGTCATCACCGAAACGCGCGAGACGAAAGGGCCTCGTGATACGCCTATTTTTATAGGTT
AATGTCATGATAATAATGGTTTCTTAGACGTCAGGTGGCACTTTTCGGGGAAATGTGCGCGGAACCCCTA
TTTGTTTATTTTTCTAAATACATTCAAATATGTATCCGCTCATGAGACAATAACCCTGATAAATGCTTCA
ATAATATTGAAAAAGGAAGAGTATGAGTATTCAACATTTCCGTGTCGCCCTTATTCCCTTTTTTGCGGCA
TTTTGCCTTCCTGTTTTTGCTCACCCAGAAACGCTGGTGAAAGTAAAAGATGCTGAAGATCAGTTGGGTG
CACGAGTGGGTTACATCGAACTGGATCTCAACAGCGGTAAGATCCTTGAGAGTTTTCGCCCCGAAGAACG
TTTTCCAATGATGAGCACTTTTAAAGTTCTGCTATGTGGCGCGGTATTATCCCGTATTGACGCCGGGCAA
GAGCAACTCGGTCGCCGCATACACTATTCTCAGAATGACTTGGTTGAGTACTCACCAGTCACAGAAAAGC
ATCTTACGGATGGCATGACAGTAAGAGAATTATGCAGTGCTGCCATAACCATGAGTGATAACACTGCGGC
CAACTTACTTCTGACAACGATCGGAGGACCGAAGGAGCTAACCGCTTTTTTGCACAACATGGGGGATCAT
GTAACTCGCCTTGATCGTTGGGAACCGGAGCTGAATGAAGCCATACCAAACGACGAGCGTGACACCACGA
TGCCTGTAGCAATGGCAACAACGTTGCGCAAACTATTAACTGGCGAACTACTTACTCTAGCTTCCCGGCA
ACAATTAATAGACTGGATGGAGGCGGATAAAGTTGCAGGACCACTTCTGCGCTCGGCCCTTCCGGCTGGC
TGGTTTATTGCTGATAAATCTGGAGCCGGTGAGCGTGGAAGCCGCGGTATCATTGCAGCACTGGGGCCAG
ATGGTAAGCCCTCCCGTATCGTAGTTATCTACACGACGGGGAGTCAGGCAACTATGGATGAACGAAATAG
ACAGATCGCTGAGATAGGTGCCTCACTGATTAAGCATTGGTAACTGTCAGACCAAGTTTACTCATATATA
CTTTAGATTGATTTAAAACTTCATTTTTAATTTAAAAGGATCTAGGTGAAGATCCTTTTTGATAATCTCA
TGACCAAAATCCCTTAACGTGAGTTTTCGTTCCACTGAGCGTCAGACCCCGTAGAAAAGATCAAAGGATC
TTCTTGAGATCCTTTTTTTCTGCGCGTAATCTGCTGCTTGCAAACAAAAAAACCACCGCTACCAGCGGTG
GTTTGTTTGCCGGATCAAGAGCTACCAACTCTTTTTCCGAAGGTAACTGGCTTCAGCAGAGCGCAGATAC
CAAATACTGTCCTTCTAGTGTAGCCGTAGTTAGGCCACCACTTCAAGAACTCTGTAGCACCGCCTACATA
CCTCGCTCTGCTAATCCTGTTACCAGTGGCTGCTGCCAGTGGCGATAAGTCGTGTCTTACCGGGTTGGAC
TCAAGACGATAGTTACCGGATAAGGCGCAGCGGTCGGGCTGAACGGGGGGTTCGTGCACACAGCCCAGCT
TGGAGCGAACGACCTACACCGAACTGAGATACCTACAGCGTGAGCTATGAGAAAGCGCCACGCTTCCCGA
AGGGAGAAAGGCGGACAGGTATCCGGTAAGCGGCAGGGTCGGAACAGGAGAGCGCACGAGGGAGCTTCCA
GGGGGAAACGCCTGGTATCTTTATAGTCCTGTCGGGTTTCGCCACCTCTGACTTGAGCGTCGATTTTTGT
GATGCTCGTCAGGGGGGCGGAGCCTATGGAAAAACGCCAGCAACGCGGCCTTTTTACGGTTCCTGGCCTT
TTGCTGGCCTTTTGCTCACATGT
