Features (pLannotate 1.2.2; 22 found; start..end, strand, type, name):
     73..313     +  promoter       U6 promoter: RNA polymerase III promoter for human U6 snRNA
    343..418     +  misc_RNA       gRNA scaffold: guide RNA scaffold for the Streptococcus pyogenes CRISPR/Cas9 system
    425..468     +  misc_RNA       gRNA scaffold (fragment): guide RNA scaffold for the Streptococcus pyogenes CRISPR/Cas9 system
    515..800     +  enhancer       CMV enhancer: human cytomegalovirus immediate early enhancer; contains an 18-bp deletion relative to the standard CMV enhancer
    802..917     +  promoter       chicken β-actin promoter (fragment): contains a 21-bp deletion relative to the standard chicken β-actin promoter
    903..1028    +  promoter       chicken β-actin promoter (fragment): contains a 21-bp deletion relative to the standard chicken β-actin promoter
   1029..1256    +  intron         hybrid intron: hybrid between chicken β-actin (CBA) and minute virus of mice (MMV) introns (Gray et al., 2011)
   1277..1304    +  CDS            3xHA (fragment): three tandem HA epitope tags
   1337..5437    +  CDS            Cas9: Cas9 (Csn1) endonuclease from the Streptococcus pyogenes Type II CRISPR/Cas system generates RNA-guided double strand breaks in DNA
   5438..5471    +  CDS            nucleoplasmin NLS (fragment): bipartite nuclear localization signal from nucleoplasmin
   5483..7636    +  CDS            TET1 (fragment): TET1_HUMAN - Also known as CXXC6, KIAA1676, LCX. Experimental evidence at protein level: Swiss-Prot protein existence level 1. Dioxygenase that catalyzes the conversion of the modified genomic base 5-methylcytosine (5mC) into 5-hydroxymethylcytosine (5hmC) and plays a key role in active DNA demethylation. Also mediates subsequent conversion of 5hmC into 5-formylcytosine (5fC), and conversion of 5fC to 5-carboxylcytosine (5caC). Conversion of 5mC into 5hmC, 5fC and 5caC probably constitutes the first step in cytosine demethylation. Methylation at the C5 position of cytosine bases is an epigenet
   7639..7663    +  CDS            nucleoplasmin NLS (fragment): bipartite nuclear localization signal from nucleoplasmin
   7733..8439    +  CDS            mCherry (fragment): monomeric derivative of DsRed fluorescent protein (Shaner et al., 2004) mammalian codon-optimized
   8474..8585    +  polyA_signal   bGH poly(A) signal: bovine growth hormone polyadenylation signal
   8690..8830    +  repeat_region  AAV2 ITR: inverted terminal repeat of adeno-associated virus serotype 2 inverted
   8835..8886    -  misc_feature   bom (fragment): basis of mobility region from pBR322
   8905..9360    +  rep_origin     f1 ori (sequence partly withheld): f1 bacteriophage origin of replication; arrow indicates direction of (+) strand synthesis
   9361..9410    -  misc_feature   bom (fragment): basis of mobility region from pBR322
   9512..9547    -  CDS            rop (fragment): Rop protein, which maintains plasmids at low copy number; rop
   9642..9746    +  promoter       AmpR promoter: bla
   9747..10607   +  CDS            AmpR: β-lactamase; bla; confers resistance to ampicillin, carbenicillin, and related antibiotics
  10778..11      +  rep_origin     ori (across the origin): high-copy-number ColE1/pMB1/pBR322/pUC origin of replication
>Addgene plasmid #129030 | pSpdCas9-huTET1CD-T2A-mCherry(PX458)-SghuTSDR-2 | addgene full sequence | sequence record 256140 | Addgene  NGS Result
GCCTATGGAAAAACGCCAGCAACGCGGCCTTTTTACGGTTCCTGGCCTTTTGCTGGCCTTTTGCTCACAT
GTGAGGGCCTATTTCCCATGATTCCTTCATATTTGCATATACGATACAAGGCTGTTAGAGAGATAATTGG
AATTAATTTGACTGTAAACACAAAGATATTAGTACAAAATACGTGACGTAGAAAGTAATAATTTCTTGGG
TAGTTTGCAGTTTTAAAATTATGTTTTAAAATGGACTATCATATGCTTACCGTAACTTGAAAGTATTTCG
ATTTCTTGGCTTTATATATCTTGTGGAAAGGACGAAACACCGTTATACTATTTGAAGACCCCGTTTTAGA
GCTAGAAATAGCAAGTTAAAATAAGGCTAGTCCGTTATCAACTTGAAAAAGTGGCACCGAGTCGGTGCTT
TTTTGTTTTAGAGCTAGAAATAGCAAGTTAAAATAAGGCTAGTCCGTTTTTAGCGCGTGCGCCAATTCTG
CAGACAAATGGCTCTAGAGGTACCCGTTACATAACTTACGGTAAATGGCCCGCCTGGCTGACCGCCCAAC
GACCCCCGCCCATTGACGTCAATAGTAACGCCAATAGGGACTTTCCATTGACGTCAATGGGTGGAGTATT
TACGGTAAACTGCCCACTTGGCAGTACATCAAGTGTATCATATGCCAAGTACGCCCCCTATTGACGTCAA
TGACGGTAAATGGCCCGCCTGGCATTGTGCCCAGTACATGACCTTATGGGACTTTCCTACTTGGCAGTAC
ATCTACGTATTAGTCATCGCTATTACCATGGTCGAGGTGAGCCCCACGTTCTGCTTCACTCTCCCCATCT
CCCCCCCCTCCCCACCCCCAATTTTGTATTTATTTATTTTTTAATTATTTTGTGCAGCGATGGGGGCGGG
GGGGGGGAGGCGGAGAGGTGCGGCGGCAGCCAATCAGAGCGGCGCGCTCCGAAAGTTTCCTTTTATGGCG
AGGCGGCGGCGGCGGCGGCCCTATAAAAAGCGAAGCGCGCGGCGGGCGGGAGTCGCTGCGCGCTGCCTTC
GCCCCGTGCCCCGCTCCGCCGCCGCCTCGCGCCGCCCGCCCCGGCTCTGACTGACCGCGTTACTCCCACA
GGTGAGCGGGCGGGACGGCCCTTCTCCTCCGGGCTGTAATTAGCTGAGCAAGAGGTAAGGGTTTAAGGGA
TGGTTGGTTGGTGGGGTATTAATGTTTAATTACCTGGAGCACCTGCCTGAAATCACTTTTTTTCAGGTTG
GACCGGTGCCACCATGTACCCATACGATGTTCCAGATTACGCTTCGCCGAAGAAAAAGCGCAAGGTCGAA
GCGTCCGACAAGAAGTACAGCATCGGCCTGGCCATCGGCACCAACTCTGTGGGCTGGGCCGTGATCACCG
ACGAGTACAAGGTGCCCAGCAAGAAATTCAAGGTGCTGGGCAACACCGACCGGCACAGCATCAAGAAGAA
CCTGATCGGAGCCCTGCTGTTCGACAGCGGCGAAACAGCCGAGGCCACCCGGCTGAAGAGAACCGCCAGA
AGAAGATACACCAGACGGAAGAACCGGATCTGCTATCTGCAAGAGATCTTCAGCAACGAGATGGCCAAGG
TGGACGACAGCTTCTTCCACAGACTGGAAGAGTCCTTCCTGGTGGAAGAGGATAAGAAGCACGAGCGGCA
CCCCATCTTCGGCAACATCGTGGACGAGGTGGCCTACCACGAGAAGTACCCCACCATCTACCACCTGAGA
AAGAAACTGGTGGACAGCACCGACAAGGCCGACCTGCGGCTGATCTATCTGGCCCTGGCCCACATGATCA
AGTTCCGGGGCCACTTCCTGATCGAGGGCGACCTGAACCCCGACAACAGCGACGTGGACAAGCTGTTCAT
CCAGCTGGTGCAGACCTACAACCAGCTGTTCGAGGAAAACCCCATCAACGCCAGCGGCGTGGACGCCAAG
GCCATCCTGTCTGCCAGACTGAGCAAGAGCAGACGGCTGGAAAATCTGATCGCCCAGCTGCCCGGCGAGA
AGAAGAATGGCCTGTTCGGCAACCTGATTGCCCTGAGCCTGGGCCTGACCCCCAACTTCAAGAGCAACTT
CGACCTGGCCGAGGATGCCAAACTGCAGCTGAGCAAGGACACCTACGACGACGACCTGGACAACCTGCTG
GCCCAGATCGGCGACCAGTACGCCGACCTGTTTCTGGCCGCCAAGAACCTGTCCGACGCCATCCTGCTGA
GCGACATCCTGAGAGTGAACACCGAGATCACCAAGGCCCCCCTGAGCGCCTCTATGATCAAGAGATACGA
CGAGCACCACCAGGACCTGACCCTGCTGAAAGCTCTCGTGCGGCAGCAGCTGCCTGAGAAGTACAAAGAG
ATTTTCTTCGACCAGAGCAAGAACGGCTACGCCGGCTACATTGACGGCGGAGCCAGCCAGGAAGAGTTCT
ACAAGTTCATCAAGCCCATCCTGGAAAAGATGGACGGCACCGAGGAACTGCTCGTGAAGCTGAACAGAGA
GGACCTGCTGCGGAAGCAGCGGACCTTCGACAACGGCAGCATCCCCCACCAGATCCACCTGGGAGAGCTG
CACGCCATTCTGCGGCGGCAGGAAGATTTTTACCCATTCCTGAAGGACAACCGGGAAAAGATCGAGAAGA
TCCTGACCTTCCGCATCCCCTACTACGTGGGCCCTCTGGCCAGGGGAAACAGCAGATTCGCCTGGATGAC
CAGAAAGAGCGAGGAAACCATCACCCCCTGGAACTTCGAGGAAGTGGTGGACAAGGGCGCTTCCGCCCAG
AGCTTCATCGAGCGGATGACCAACTTCGATAAGAACCTGCCCAACGAGAAGGTGCTGCCCAAGCACAGCC
TGCTGTACGAGTACTTCACCGTGTATAACGAGCTGACCAAAGTGAAATACGTGACCGAGGGAATGAGAAA
GCCCGCCTTCCTGAGCGGCGAGCAGAAAAAGGCCATCGTGGACCTGCTGTTCAAGACCAACCGGAAAGTG
ACCGTGAAGCAGCTGAAAGAGGACTACTTCAAGAAAATCGAGTGCTTCGACTCCGTGGAAATCTCCGGCG
TGGAAGATCGGTTCAACGCCTCCCTGGGCACATACCACGATCTGCTGAAAATTATCAAGGACAAGGACTT
CCTGGACAATGAGGAAAACGAGGACATTCTGGAAGATATCGTGCTGACCCTGACACTGTTTGAGGACAGA
GAGATGATCGAGGAACGGCTGAAAACCTATGCCCACCTGTTCGACGACAAAGTGATGAAGCAGCTGAAGC
GGCGGAGATACACCGGCTGGGGCAGGCTGAGCCGGAAGCTGATCAACGGCATCCGGGACAAGCAGTCCGG
CAAGACAATCCTGGATTTCCTGAAGTCCGACGGCTTCGCCAACAGAAACTTCATGCAGCTGATCCACGAC
GACAGCCTGACCTTTAAAGAGGACATCCAGAAAGCCCAGGTGTCCGGCCAGGGCGATAGCCTGCACGAGC
ACATTGCCAATCTGGCCGGCAGCCCCGCCATTAAGAAGGGCATCCTGCAGACAGTGAAGGTGGTGGACGA
GCTCGTGAAAGTGATGGGCCGGCACAAGCCCGAGAACATCGTGATCGAAATGGCCAGAGAGAACCAGACC
ACCCAGAAGGGACAGAAGAACAGCCGCGAGAGAATGAAGCGGATCGAAGAGGGCATCAAAGAGCTGGGCA
GCCAGATCCTGAAAGAACACCCCGTGGAAAACACCCAGCTGCAGAACGAGAAGCTGTACCTGTACTACCT
GCAGAATGGGCGGGATATGTACGTGGACCAGGAACTGGACATCAACCGGCTGTCCGACTACGATGTGGAC
GCCATCGTGCCTCAGAGCTTTCTGAAGGACGACTCCATCGACAACAAGGTGCTGACCAGAAGCGACAAGA
ACCGGGGCAAGAGCGACAACGTGCCCTCCGAAGAGGTCGTGAAGAAGATGAAGAACTACTGGCGGCAGCT
GCTGAACGCCAAGCTGATTACCCAGAGAAAGTTCGACAATCTGACCAAGGCCGAGAGAGGCGGCCTGAGC
GAACTGGATAAGGCCGGCTTCATCAAGAGACAGCTGGTGGAAACCCGGCAGATCACAAAGCACGTGGCAC
AGATCCTGGACTCCCGGATGAACACTAAGTACGACGAGAATGACAAGCTGATCCGGGAAGTGAAAGTGAT
CACCCTGAAGTCCAAGCTGGTGTCCGATTTCCGGAAGGATTTCCAGTTTTACAAAGTGCGCGAGATCAAC
AACTACCACCACGCCCACGACGCCTACCTGAACGCCGTCGTGGGAACCGCCCTGATCAAAAAGTACCCTA
AGCTGGAAAGCGAGTTCGTGTACGGCGACTACAAGGTGTACGACGTGCGGAAGATGATCGCCAAGAGCGA
GCAGGAAATCGGCAAGGCTACCGCCAAGTACTTCTTCTACAGCAACATCATGAACTTTTTCAAGACCGAG
ATTACCCTGGCCAACGGCGAGATCCGGAAGCGGCCTCTGATCGAGACAAACGGCGAAACCGGGGAGATCG
TGTGGGATAAGGGCCGGGATTTTGCCACCGTGCGGAAAGTGCTGAGCATGCCCCAAGTGAATATCGTGAA
AAAGACCGAGGTGCAGACAGGCGGCTTCAGCAAAGAGTCTATCCTGCCCAAGAGGAACAGCGATAAGCTG
ATCGCCAGAAAGAAGGACTGGGACCCTAAGAAGTACGGCGGCTTCGACAGCCCCACCGTGGCCTATTCTG
TGCTGGTGGTGGCCAAAGTGGAAAAGGGCAAGTCCAAGAAACTGAAGAGTGTGAAAGAGCTGCTGGGGAT
CACCATCATGGAAAGAAGCAGCTTCGAGAAGAATCCCATCGACTTTCTGGAAGCCAAGGGCTACAAAGAA
GTGAAAAAGGACCTGATCATCAAGCTGCCTAAGTACTCCCTGTTCGAGCTGGAAAACGGCCGGAAGAGAA
TGCTGGCCTCTGCCGGCGAACTGCAGAAGGGAAACGAACTGGCCCTGCCCTCCAAATATGTGAACTTCCT
GTACCTGGCCAGCCACTATGAGAAGCTGAAGGGCTCCCCCGAGGATAATGAGCAGAAACAGCTGTTTGTG
GAACAGCACAAGCACTACCTGGACGAGATCATCGAGCAGATCAGCGAGTTCTCCAAGAGAGTGATCCTGG
CCGACGCTAATCTGGACAAAGTGCTGTCCGCCTACAACAAGCACCGGGATAAGCCCATCAGAGAGCAGGC
CGAGAATATCATCCACCTGTTTACCCTGACCAATCTGGGAGCCCCTGCCGCCTTCAAGTACTTTGACACC
ACCATCGACCGGAAGAGGTACACCAGCACCAAAGAGGTGCTGGACGCCACCCTGATCCACCAGAGCATCA
CCGGCCTGTACGAGACACGGATCGACCTGTCTCAGCTGGGAGGCGACAAAAGGCCGGCGGCCACGAAAAA
GGCCGGCCAGGGAGGAGGATCCCTGCCCACCTGCAGCTGTCTTGATCGAGTTATACAAAAAGACAAAGGC
CCATATTATACACACCTTGGGGCAGGACCAAGTGTTGCTGCTGTCAGGGAAATCATGGAGAATAGGTATG
GTCAAAAAGGAAACGCAATAAGGATAGAAATAGTAGTGTACACCGGTAAAGAAGGGAAAAGCTCTCATGG
GTGTCCAATTGCTAAGTGGGTTTTAAGAAGAAGCAGTGATGAAGAAAAAGTTCTTTGTTTGGTCCGGCAG
CGTACAGGCCACCACTGTCCAACTGCTGTGATGGTGGTGCTCATCATGGTGTGGGATGGCATCCCTCTTC
CAATGGCCGACCGGCTATACACAGAGCTCACAGAGAATCTAAAGTCATACAATGGGCACCCTACCGACAG
AAGATGCACCCTCAATGAAAATCGTACCTGTACATGTCAAGGAATTGATCCAGAGACTTGTGGAGCTTCA
TTCTCTTTTGGCTGTTCATGGAGTATGTACTTTAATGGCTGTAAGTTTGGTAGAAGCCCAAGCCCCAGAA
GATTTAGAATTGATCCAAGCTCTCCCTTACATGAAAAAAACCTTGAAGATAACTTACAGAGTTTGGCTAC
ACGATTAGCTCCAATTTATAAGCAGTATGCTCCAGTAGCTTACCAAAATCAGGTGGAATATGAAAATGTT
GCCCGAGAATGTCGGCTTGGCAGCAAGGAAGGTCGACCCTTCTCTGGGGTCACTGCTTGCCTGGACTTCT
GTGCTCATCCCCACAGGGACATTCACAACATGAATAATGGAAGCACTGTGGTTTGTACCTTAACTCGAGA
AGATAACCGCTCTTTGGGTGTTATTCCTCAAGATGAGCAGCTCCATGTGCTACCTCTTTATAAGCTTTCA
GACACAGATGAGTTTGGCTCCAAGGAAGGAATGGAAGCCAAGATCAAATCTGGGGCCATCGAGGTCCTGG
CACCCCGCCGCAAAAAAAGAACGTGTTTCACTCAGCCTGTTCCCCGTTCTGGAAAGAAGAGGGCTGCGAT
GATGACAGAGGTTCTTGCACATAAGATAAGGGCAGTGGAAAAGAAACCTATTCCCCGAATCAAGCGGAAG
AATAACTCAACAACAACAAACAACAGTAAGCCTTCGTCACTGCCAACCTTAGGGAGTAACACTGAGACCG
TGCAACCTGAAGTAAAAAGTGAAACCGAACCCCATTTTATCTTAAAAAGTTCAGACAACACTAAAACTTA
TTCGCTGATGCCATCCGCTCCTCACCCAGTGAAAGAGGCATCTCCAGGCTTCTCCTGGTCCCCGAAGACT
GCTTCAGCCACACCAGCTCCACTGAAGAATGACGCAACAGCCTCATGCGGGTTTTCAGAAAGAAGCAGCA
CTCCCCACTGTACGATGCCTTCGGGAAGACTCAGTGGTGCCAATGCTGCAGCTGCTGATGGCCCTGGCAT
TTCACAGCTTGGCGAAGTGGCTCCTCTCCCCACCCTGTCTGCTCCTGTGATGGAGCCCCTCATTAATTCT
GAGCCTTCCACTGGTGTGACTGAGCCGCTAACGCCTCATCAGCCAAACCACCAGCCCTCCTTCCTCACCT
CTCCTCAAGACCTTGCCTCTTCTCCAATGGAAGAAGATGAGCAGCATTCTGAAGCAGATGAGCCTCCATC
AGACGAACCCCTATCTGATGACCCCCTGTCACCTGCTGAGGAGAAATTGCCCCACATTGATGAGTATTGG
TCAGACAGTGAGCACATCTTTTTGGATGCAAATATTGGTGGGGTGGCCATCGCACCTGCTCACGGCTCGG
TTTTGATTGAGTGTGCCCGGCGAGAGCTGCACGCTACCACTCCTGTTGAGCACCCCAACCGTAATCATCC
AACCCGCCTCTCCCTTGTCTTTTACCAGCACAAAAACCTAAATAAGCCCCAACATGGTTTTGAACTAAAC
AAGATTAAGTTTGAGGCTAAAGAAGCTAAGAATAAGAAAATGAAGGCCTCAGAGCAAAAAGACCAGGCAG
CTAATGAAGGTCCAGAACAGTCCTCTGAAGTAAATGAATTGAACCAAATTCCTTCTCATAAAGCATTAAC
ATTAACCCATGACAATGTTGTCACCGTGTCCCCTTATGCTCTCACACACGTTGCGGGGCCCTATAACCAT
TGGGTCATGGCCGGCCAGGCAAAAAAGAAAAAGGAATTCGGCAGTGGAGAGGGCAGAGGAAGTCTGCTAA
CATGCGGTGACGTCGAGGAGAATCCTGGCCCAGTGAGCAAGGGCGAGGAGGATAACATGGCCATCATCAA
GGAGTTCATGCGCTTCAAGGTGCACATGGAGGGCTCCGTGAACGGCCACGAGTTCGAGATCGAGGGCGAG
GGCGAGGGCCGCCCCTACGAGGGCACCCAGACCGCCAAGCTGAAGGTGACCAAGGGTGGCCCCCTGCCCT
TCGCCTGGGACATCCTGTCCCCTCAGTTCATGTACGGCTCCAAGGCCTACGTGAAGCACCCCGCCGACAT
CCCCGACTACTTGAAGCTGTCCTTCCCCGAGGGCTTCAAGTGGGAGCGCGTGATGAACTTCGAGGACGGC
GGCGTGGTGACCGTGACCCAGGACTCCTCCCTGCAGGACGGCGAGTTCATCTACAAGGTGAAGCTGCGCG
GCACCAACTTCCCCTCCGACGGCCCCGTAATGCAGAAGAAAACCATGGGCTGGGAGGCCTCCTCCGAGCG
GATGTACCCCGAGGACGGCGCCCTGAAGGGCGAGATCAAGCAGAGGCTGAAGCTGAAGGACGGCGGCCAC
TACGACGCTGAGGTCAAGACCACCTACAAGGCCAAGAAGCCCGTGCAGCTGCCCGGCGCCTACAACGTCA
ACATCAAGTTGGACATCACCTCCCACAACGAGGACTACACCATCGTGGAACAGTACGAACGCGCCGAGGG
CCGCCACTCCACCGGCGGCATGGACGAGCTGTACAAGTAAGAATTCTAACTAGAGCTCGCTGATCAGCCT
CGACTGTGCCTTCTAGTTGCCAGCCATCTGTTGTTTGCCCCTCCCCCGTGCCTTCCTTGACCCTGGAAGG
TGCCACTCCCACTGTCCTTTCCTAATAAAATGAGGAAATTGCATCGCATTGTCTGAGTAGGTGTCATTCT
ATTCTGGGGGGTGGGGTGGGGCAGGACAGCAAGGGGGAGGATTGGGAAGAGAATAGCAGGCATGCTGGGG
AGCGGCCGCAGGAACCCCTAGTGATGGAGTTGGCCACTCCCTCTCTGCGCGCTCGCTCGCTCACTGAGGC
CGGGCGACCAAAGGTCGCCCGACGCCCGGGCTTTGCCCGGGCGGCCTCAGTGAGCGAGCGAGCGCGCAGC
TGCCTGCAGGGGCGCCTGATGCGGTATTTTCTCCTTACGCATCTGTGCGGTATTTCACACCGCATA
[95 nt withheld, positions 8887-8981]
T
[46 nt withheld, positions 8983-9028]
C
[141 nt withheld, positions 9030-9170]
CCTTTGACGTTGGAGTCCACGTTCTTT
[37 nt withheld, positions 9198-9234]
ACTCTATCTCGGGCTATTCTTTTGATTTATAAGGGATTTTGCCGATTTCGGTCTATTGGTTAAAAAATGA
GCTGATTTAACAAAAATTTAACGCGAATTTTAACAAAATATTAACGTTTACAATTTTATGGTGCACTCTC
AGTACAATCTGCTCTGATGCCGCATAGTTAAGCCAGCCCCGACACCCGCCAACACCCGCTGACGCGCCCT
GACGGGCTTGTCTGCTCCCGGCATCCGCTTACAGACAAGCTGTGACCGTCTCCGGGAGCTGCATGTGTCA
GAGGTTTTCACCGTCATCACCGAAACGCGCGAGACGAAAGGGCCTCGTGATACGCCTATTTTTATAGGTT
AATGTCATGATAATAATGGTTTCTTAGACGTCAGGTGGCACTTTTCGGGGAAATGTGCGCGGAACCCCTA
TTTGTTTATTTTTCTAAATACATTCAAATATGTATCCGCTCATGAGACAATAACCCTGATAAATGCTTCA
ATAATATTGAAAAAGGAAGAGTATGAGTATTCAACATTTCCGTGTCGCCCTTATTCCCTTTTTTGCGGCA
TTTTGCCTTCCTGTTTTTGCTCACCCAGAAACGCTGGTGAAAGTAAAAGATGCTGAAGATCAGTTGGGTG
CACGAGTGGGTTACATCGAACTGGATCTCAACAGCGGTAAGATCCTTGAGAGTTTTCGCCCCGAAGAACG
TTTTCCAATGATGAGCACTTTTAAAGTTCTGCTATGTGGCGCGGTATTATCCCGTATTGACGCCGGGCAA
GAGCAACTCGGTCGCCGCATACACTATTCTCAGAATGACTTGGTTGAGTACTCACCAGTCACAGAAAAGC
ATCTTACGGATGGCATGACAGTAAGAGAATTATGCAGTGCTGCCATAACCATGAGTGATAACACTGCGGC
CAACTTACTTCTGACAACGATCGGAGGACCGAAGGAGCTAACCGCTTTTTTGCACAACATGGGGGATCAT
GTAACTCGCCTTGATCGTTGGGAACCGGAGCTGAATGAAGCCATACCAAACGACGAGCGTGACACCACGA
TGCCTGTAGCAATGGCAACAACGTTGCGCAAACTATTAACTGGCGAACTACTTACTCTAGCTTCCCGGCA
ACAATTAATAGACTGGATGGAGGCGGATAAAGTTGCAGGACCACTTCTGCGCTCGGCCCTTCCGGCTGGC
TGGTTTATTGCTGATAAATCTGGAGCCGGTGAGCGTGGAAGCCGCGGTATCATTGCAGCACTGGGGCCAG
ATGGTAAGCCCTCCCGTATCGTAGTTATCTACACGACGGGGAGTCAGGCAACTATGGATGAACGAAATAG
ACAGATCGCTGAGATAGGTGCCTCACTGATTAAGCATTGGTAACTGTCAGACCAAGTTTACTCATATATA
CTTTAGATTGATTTAAAACTTCATTTTTAATTTAAAAGGATCTAGGTGAAGATCCTTTTTGATAATCTCA
TGACCAAAATCCCTTAACGTGAGTTTTCGTTCCACTGAGCGTCAGACCCCGTAGAAAAGATCAAAGGATC
TTCTTGAGATCCTTTTTTTCTGCGCGTAATCTGCTGCTTGCAAACAAAAAAACCACCGCTACCAGCGGTG
GTTTGTTTGCCGGATCAAGAGCTACCAACTCTTTTTCCGAAGGTAACTGGCTTCAGCAGAGCGCAGATAC
CAAATACTGTTCTTCTAGTGTAGCCGTAGTTAGGCCACCACTTCAAGAACTCTGTAGCACCGCCTACATA
CCTCGCTCTGCTAATCCTGTTACCAGTGGCTGCTGCCAGTGGCGATAAGTCGTGTCTTACCGGGTTGGAC
TCAAGACGATAGTTACCGGATAAGGCGCAGCGGTCGGGCTGAACGGGGGGTTCGTGCACACAGCCCAGCT
TGGAGCGAACGACCTACACCGAACTGAGATACCTACAGCGTGAGCTATGAGAAAGCGCCACGCTTCCCGA
AGGGAGAAAGGCGGACAGGTATCCGGTAAGCGGCAGGGTCGGAACAGGAGAGCGCACGAGGGAGCTTCCA
GGGGGAAACGCCTGGTATCTTTATAGTCCTGTCGGGTTTCGCCACCTCTGACTTGAGCGTCGATTTTTGT
GATGCTCGTCAGGGGGGCGGA
